>Addgene plasmid #206871 | pET-tTALE-mTurquoise2-15b | addgene full sequence | sequence record 414023 | Addgene NGS Result
TTCTTGAAGACGAAAGGGCCTCGTGATACGCCTATTTTTATAGGTTAATGTCATGATAATAATGGTTTCT
TAGACGTCAGGTGGCACTTTTCGGGGAAATGTGCGCGGAACCCCTATTTGTTTATTTTTCTAAATACATT
CAAATATGTATCCGCTCATGAGACAATAACCCTGATAAATGCTTCAATAATATTGAAAAAGGAAGAGTAT
GAGTATTCAACATTTCCGTGTCGCCCTTATTCCCTTTTTTGCGGCATTTTGCCTTCCTGTTTTTGCTCAC
CCAGAAACGCTGGTGAAAGTAAAAGATGCTGAAGATCAGTTGGGTGCACGAGTGGGTTACATCGAACTGG
ATCTCAACAGCGGTAAGATCCTTGAGAGTTTTCGCCCCGAAGAACGTTTTCCAATGATGAGCACTTTTAA
AGTTCTGCTATGTGGCGCTGTATTATCCCGTGTTGACGCCGGGCAAGAGCAACTCGGTCGCCGCATACAC
TATTCTCAGAATGACTTGGTTGAGTACTCACCAGTCACAGAAAAGCATCTTACGGATGGCATGACAGTAA
GAGAATTATGCAGTGCTGCCATAACCATGAGTGATAACACTGCGGCCAACTTACTTCTGACAACGATCGG
AGGACCGAAGGAGCTAACCGCTTTTTTGCACAACATGGGGGATCATGTAACTCGCCTTGATCGTTGGGAA
CCGGAGCTGAATGAAGCCATACCAAACGACGAGCGTGACACCACGATGCCTGCAGCAATGGCAACAACGT
TGCGCAAACTATTAACTGGCGAACTACTTACTCTAGCTTCCCGGCAACAATTAATAGACTGGATGGAGGC
GGATAAAGTTGCAGGACCACTTCTGCGCTCGGCCCTTCCGGCTGGCTGGTTTATTGCTGATAAATCTGGA
GCCGGTGAGCGTGGGTCTCGCGGTATCATTGCAGCACTGGGGCCAGATGGTAAGCCCTCCCGTATCGTAG
TTATCTACACGACGGGGAGTCAGGCAACTATGGATGAACGAAATAGACAGATCGCTGAGATAGGTGCCTC
ACTGATTAAGCATTGGTAACTGTCAGACCAAGTTTACTCATATATACTTTAGATTGATTTAAAACTTCAT
TTTTAATTTAAAAGGATCTAGGTGAAGATCCTTTTTGATAATCTCATGACCAAAATCCCTTAACGTGAGT
TTTCGTTCCACTGAGCGTCAGACCCCGTAGAAAAGATCAAAGGATCTTCTTGAGATCCTTTTTTTCTGCG
CGTAATCTGCTGCTTGCAAACAAAAAAACCACCGCTACCAGCGGTGGTTTGTTTGCCGGATCAAGAGCTA
CCAACTCTTTTTCCGAAGGTAACTGGCTTCAGCAGAGCGCAGATACCAAATACTGTCCTTCTAGTGTAGC
CGTAGTTAGGCCACCACTTCAAGAACTCTGTAGCACCGCCTACATACCTCGCTCTGCTAATCCTGTTACC
AGTGGCTGCTGCCAGTGGCGATAAGTCGTGTCTTACCGGGTTGGACTCAAGACGATAGTTACCGGATAAG
GCGCAGCGGTCGGGCTGAACGGGGGGTTCGTGCACACAGCCCAGCTTGGAGCGAACGACCTACACCGAAC
TGAGATACCTACAGCGTGAGCTATGAGAAAGCGCCACGCTTCCCGAAGGGAGAAAGGCGGACAGGTATCC
GGTAAGCGGCAGGGTCGGAACAGGAGAGCGCACGAGGGAGCTTCCAGGGGGAAACGCCTGGTATCTTTAT
AGTCCTGTCGGGTTTCGCCACCTCTGACTTGAGCGTCGATTTTTGTGATGCTCGTCAGGGGGGCGGAGCC
TATGGAAAAACGCCAGCAACGCGGCCTTTTTACGGTTCCTGGCCTTTTGCTGGCCTTTTGCTCACATGTT
CTTTCCTGCGTTATCCCCTGATTCTGTGGATAACCGTATTACCGCCTTTGAGTGAGCTGATACCGCTCGC
CGCAGCCGAACGACCGAGCGCAGCGAGTCAGTGAGCGAGGAAGCGGAAGAGCGCCTGATGCGGTATTTTC
TCCTTACGCATCTGTGCGGTATTTCACACCGCAATGGTGCACTCTCAGTACAATCTGCTCTGATGCCGCA
TAGTTAAGCCAGTATACACTCCGCTATCGCTACGTGACTGGGTCATGGCTGCGCCCCGACACCCGCCAAC
ACCCGCTGACGCGCCCTGACGGGCTTGTCTGCTCCCGGCATCCGCTTACAGACAAGCTGTGACCGTCTCC
GGGAGCTGCATGTGTCAGAGGTTTTCACCGTCATCACCGAAACGCGCGAGGCAGCTGCGGTAAAGCTCAT
CAGCGTGGTCGTGAAGCGATTCACAGATGTCTGCCTGTTCATCCGCGTCCAGCTCGTTGAGTTTCTCCAG
AAGCGTTAATGTCTGGCTTCTGATAAAGCGGGCCATGTTAAGGGCGGTTTTTTCCTGTTTGGTCACTGAT
GCCTCCGTGTAAGGGGGATTTCTGTTCATGGGGGTAATGATACCGATGAAACGAGAGAGGATGCTCACGA
TACGGGTTACTGATGATGAACATGCCCGGTTACTGGAACGTTGTGAGGGTAAACAACTGGCGGTATGGAT
GCGGCGGGACCAGAGAAAAATCACTCAGGGTCAATGCCAGCGCTTCGTTAATACAGATGTAGGTGTTCCA
CAGGGTAGCCAGCAGCATCCTGCGATGCAGATCCGGAACATAATGGTGCAGGGCGCTGACTTCCGCGTTT
CCAGACTTTACGAAACACGGAAACCGAAGACCATTCATGTTGTTGCTCAGGTCGCAGACGTTTTGCAGCA
GCAGTCGCTTCACGTTCGCTCGCGTATCGGTGATTCATTCTGCTAACCAGTAAGGCAACCCCGCCAGCCT
AGCCGGGTCCTCAACGACAGGAGCACGATCATGCGCACCCGTGGCCAGGACCCAACGCTGCCCGAGATGC
GCCGCGTGCGGCTGCTGGAGATGGCGGACGCGATGGATATGTTCTGCCAAGGGTTGGTTTGCGCATTCAC
AGTTCTCCGCAAGAATTGATTGGCTCCAATTCTTGGAGTGGTGAATCCGTTAGCGAGGTGCCGCCGGCTT
CCATTCAGGTCGAGGTGGCCCGGCTCCATGCACCGCGACGCAACGCGGGGAGGCAGACAAGGTATAGGGC
GGCGCCTACAATCCATGCCAACCCGTTCCATGTGCTCGCCGAGGCGGCATAAATCGCCGTGACGATCAGC
GGTCCAATGATCGAAGTTAGGCTGGTAAGAGCCGCGAGCGATCCTTGAAGCTGTCCCTGATGGTCGTCAT
CTACCTGCCTGGACAGCATGGCCTGCAACGCGGGCATCCCGATGCCGCCGGAAGCGAGAAGAATCATAAT
GGGGAAGGCCATCCAGCCTCGCGTCGCGAACGCCAGCAAGACGTAGCCCAGCGCGTCGGCCGCCATGCCG
GCGATAATGGCCTGCTTCTCGCCGAAACGTTTGGTGGCGGGACCAGTGACGAAGGCTTGAGCGAGGGCGT
GCAAGATTCCGAATACCGCAAGCGACAGGCCGATCATCGTCGCGCTCCAGCGAAAGCGGTCCTCGCCGAA
AATGACCCAGAGCGCTGCCGGCACCTGTCCTACGAGTTGCATGATAAAGAAGACAGTCATAAGTGCGGCG
ACGATAGTCATGCCCCGCGCCCACCGGAAGGAGCTGACTGGGTTGAAGGCTCTCAAGGGCATCGGTCGAG
ATCCCGGTGCCTAATGAGTGAGCTAACTTACATTAATTGCGTTGCGCTCACTGCCCGCTTTCCAGTCGGG
AAACCTGTCGTGCCAGCTGCATTAATGAATCGGCCAACGCGCGGGGAGAGGCGGTTTGCGTATTGGGCGC
CAGGGTGGTTTTTCTTTTCACCAGTGAGACGGGCAACAGCTGATTGCCCTTCACCGCCTGGCCCTGAGAG
AGTTGCAGCAAGCGGTCCACGCTGGTTTGCCCCAGCAGGCGAAAATCCTGTTTGATGGTGGTTAACGGCG
GGATATAACATGAGCTGTCTTCGGTATCGTCGTATCCCACTACCGAGATATCCGCACCAACGCGCAGCCC
GGACTCGGTAATGGCGCGCATTGCGCCCAGCGCCATCTGATCGTTGGCAACCAGCATCGCAGTGGGAACG
ATGCCCTCATTCAGCATTTGCATGGTTTGTTGAAAACCGGACATGGCACTCCAGTCGCCTTCCCGTTCCG
CTATCGGCTGAATTTGATTGCGAGTGAGATATTTATGCCAGCCAGCCAGACGCAGACGCGCCGAGACAGA
ACTTAATGGGCCCGCTAACAGCGCGATTTGCTGGTGACCCAATGCGACCAGATGCTCCACGCCCAGTCGC
GTACCGTCTTCATGGGAGAAAATAATACTGTTGATGGGTGTCTGGTCAGAGACATCAAGAAATAACGCCG
GAACATTAGTGCAGGCAGCTTCCACAGCAATGGCATCCTGGTCATCCAGCGGATAGTTAATGATCAGCCC
ACTGACGCGTTGCGCGAGAAGATTGTGCACCGCCGCTTTACAGGCTTCGACGCCGCTTCGTTCTACCATC
GACACCACCACGCTGGCACCCAGTTGATCGGCGCGAGATTTAATCGCCGCGACAATTTGCGACGGCGCGT
GCAGGGCCAGACTGGAGGTGGCAACGCCAATCAGCAACGACTGTTTGCCCGCCAGTTGTTGTGCCACGCG
GTTGGGAATGTAATTCAGCTCCGCCATCGCCGCTTCCACTTTTTCCCGCGTTTTCGCAGAAACGTGGCTG
GCCTGGTTCACCACGCGGGAAACGGTCTGATAAGAGACACCGGCATACTCTGCGACATCGTATAACGTTA
CTGGTTTCACATTCACCACCCTGAATTGACTCTCTTCCGGGCGCTATCATGCCATACCGCGAAAGGTTTT
GCGCCATTCGATGGTGTCCGGGATCTCGACGCTCTCCCTTATGCGACTCCTGCATTAGGAAGCAGCCCAG
TAGTAGGTTGAGGCCGTTGAGCACCGCCGCCGCAAGGAATGGTGCATGCAAGGAGATGGCGCCCAACAGT
CCCCCGGCCACGGGGCCTGCCACCATACCCACGCCGAAACAAGCGCTCATGAGCCCGAAGTGGCGAGCCC
GATCTTCCCCATCGGTGATGTCGGCGATATAGGCGCCAGCAACCGCACCTGTGGCGCCGGTGATGCCGGC
CACGATGCGTCCGGCGTAGAGGATCGAGATCTCGATCCCGCGAAATTAATACGACTCACTATAGGGGAAT
TGTGAGCGGATAACAATTCCCCTCTAGAAATAATTTTGTTTAACTTTAAGAAGGAGATATACCATGGGCA
GCAGCCATCATCATCATCATCACAGCAGCGGCCTGGTGCCGCGCGGCAGCCATATGGATCTACGCACGCT
CGGCTACAGCCAGCAGCAACAGGAGAAGATCAAACCGAAGGTTCGTTCGACAGTGGCGCAGCACCACGAG
GCACTGGTCGGCCATGGGTTTACACACGCGCACATCGTTGCGCTCAGCCAACACCCGGCAGCGTTAGGGA
CCGTCGCTGTCAAGTATCAGGACATGATCGCAGCGTTGCCAGAGGCGACACACGAAGCGATCGTTGGCGT
CGGCAAACAGTGGTCCGGCGCACGCGCTCTGGAGGCCTTGCTCACGGTGGCGGGAGAGTTGAGAGGTCCA
CCGTTACAGTTGGACACAGGCCAACTTCTCAAGATTGCAAAACGTGGCGGCGTGACCGCAGTGGAGGCAG
TGCATGCATGGCGCAATGCACTGACGGGTGCCCCCCTGAACCTGACTCCAGCACAGGTGGTGGCTATTGC
CTCCAATAATGGGGGAAAACAGGCTCTCGAAACAGTTCAAAGACTTCTGCCTGTCTTGTGCCAAGATCAT
GGACTTACACCCGCACAAGTCGTTGCAATCGCTAGCAATGGCGGTGGGAAGCAAGCCCTGGAGACAGTTC
AAAGGCTCCTTCCAGTCCTGTGTCAGGCACACGGGCTTACCCCTGATCAAGTGGTCGCAATTGCCTCACA
TGACGGCGGGAAACAGGCATTGGAAACTGTGCAGCGCCTGCTCCCCGTTCTTTGCCAGGATCATGGGTTG
ACACCTGCACAAGTTGTTGCAATTGCAAGCAACGGCGGCGGAAAACAGGCACTGGAAACTGTGCAAAGAC
TCCTGCCAGTTTTGTGCCAGGCTCATGGCCTGACTCCAGACCAGGTCGTTGCTATTGCCAGCAATAACGG
AGGTAAGCAAGCATTGGAGACTGTTCAGCGGCTCCTCCCTGTCCTCTGTCAGGCCCACGGGCTGACTCCT
GCACAGGTGGTGGCCATCGCTTCAAACGGGGGGGGGAAGCAAGCCCTCGAAACTGTTCAACGGTTGTTGC
CTGTTTTGTGTCAGGATCATGGGGGCGGCTCTGGCGGCCCCGGGATGGTGAGCAAGGGCGAGGAGCTGTT
CACCGGGGTGGTGCCCATCCTGGTCGAGCTGGACGGCGACGTAAACGGCCACAAGTTCAGCGTGTCCGGC
GAGGGCGAGGGCGATGCCACCTACGGCAAGCTGACCCTGAAGTTCATCTGCACCACCGGCAAGCTGCCCG
TGCCCTGGCCCACCCTCGTGACCACCCTGTCCTGGGGCGTGCAGTGCTTCGCCCGCTACCCCGACCACAT
GAAGCAGCACGACTTCTTCAAGTCCGCCATGCCCGAAGGCTACGTCCAGGAGCGCACCATCTTCTTCAAG
GACGACGGCAACTACAAGACCCGCGCCGAGGTGAAGTTCGAGGGCGACACCCTGGTGAACCGCATCGAGC
TGAAGGGCATCGACTTCAAGGAGGACGGCAACATCCTGGGGCACAAGCTGGAGTACAACTACTTCAGCGA
CAACGTCTATATCACCGCCGACAAGCAGAAGAACGGCATCAAGGCCAACTTCAAGATCCGCCACAACATC
GAGGACGGCGGCGTGCAGCTCGCCGACCACTACCAGCAGAACACCCCCATCGGCGACGGCCCCGTGCTGC
TGCCCGACAACCACTACCTGAGCACCCAGTCCAAGCTGAGCAAAGACCCCAACGAGAAGCGCGATCACAT
GGTCCTGCTGGAGTTCGTGACCGCCGCCGGGATCACTCTCGGCATGGACGAGCTGTACAAGTAAGGATCC
GGCTGCTAACAAAGCCCGAAAGGAAGCTGAGTTGGCTGCTGCCACCGCTGAGCAATAACTAGCATAACCC
CTTGGGGCCTCTAAACGGGTCTTGAGGGGTTTTTTGCTGAAAGGAGGAACTATATCCGGATATCCCGCAA
GAGGCCCGGCAGTACCGGCATAACCAAGCCTATGCCTACAGCATCCAGGGTGACGGTGCCGAGGATGACG
ATGAGCGCATTGTTAGATTTCATACACGGTGCCTGACTGCGTTAGCAATTTAACTGTGATAAACTACCGC
ATTAAAGCTTATCGATGATAAGCTGTCAAACATGAGAA
Features (pLannotate 1.2.2; 22 found; start..end, strand, type, name):
    104..208     +  promoter       AmpR promoter: bla
    209..1066    +  CDS            bla: BLAT_ECOLX - Experimental evidence at protein level: Swiss-Prot protein existence level 1. TEM-type are the most prevalent beta-lactamases in enterobacteria; they hydrolyze the beta-lactam bond in susceptible beta-lactam antibiotics, thus conferring resistance to penicillins and cephalosporins. TEM-3 and TEM-4 are capable of hydrolyzing cefotaxime and ceftazidime. TEM-5 is capable of hydrolyzing ceftazidime. TEM-6 is capable of hydrolyzing ceftazidime and aztreonam. TEM-8/CAZ-2, TEM- 16/CAZ-7 and TEM-24/CAZ-6 are markedly active against ceftazidime. IRT- 4 shows resistance to beta-lactamase in
   1240..1828    +  rep_origin     ori: high-copy-number ColE1/pMB1/pBR322/pUC origin of replication
   2014..2153    -  misc_feature   bom: basis of mobility region from pBR322
   2255..2446    -  CDS            rop: Rop protein, which maintains plasmids at low copy number; rop
   2463..2843    +  CDS            YPB1_ECOLX: Protein predicted: Swiss-Prot protein existence level 4. From Escherichia coli.
   3085..3709    -  CDS            TcR (fragment): tetracycline efflux protein; tet; confers resistance to tetracycline
   3724..3745    -  protein_bind   CAP binding site: CAP binding activates transcription in the presence of cAMP. E. coli catabolite activator protein
   3758..4840    -  CDS            lacI: lac repressor; lacI; The lac repressor binds to the lac operator to inhibit transcription in E. coli. This inhibition can be relieved by adding lactose or isopropyl-β-D-thiogalactopyranoside (IPTG).
   4841..4918    -  promoter       lacI promoter: lacI
   4926..5205    -  CDS            TcR (fragment): tetracycline efflux protein; tet; confers resistance to tetracycline
   5227..5245    +  promoter       T7 promoter: promoter for bacteriophage T7 RNA polymerase
   5246..5270    +  protein_bind   lac operator: The lac repressor binds to the lac operator to inhibit transcription in E. coli. This inhibition can be relieved by adding lactose or isopropyl-β-D-thiogalactopyranoside (IPTG). lac repressor encoded by lacI
   5285..5307    +  RBS            RBS: efficient ribosome binding site from bacteriophage T7 gene 10 (Olins and Rangwala, 1989)
   5326..5342    +  CDS            capTEV™ (fragment): composite tag for in vivo biotinylation, TEV protease cleavage, and 6xHis tagging
   5353..5370    +  CDS            thrombin site: thrombin recognition and cleavage site
   5368..5883    +  CDS            avrBs3 (fragment): AVRB3_XANEU - Experimental evidence at protein level: Swiss-Prot protein existence level 1. Avirulence protein. Acts as a transcription factor in C.annuum plants. In susceptible plants lacking the Bs3 resistance gene induces expression of a number of genes, including genes homologous to a family of auxin-induced genes, alpha-expansin genes, pectate lyase, anthocyanidin glucoside rhamnosyl transferase and at least one transcription factor, UPA20. Their expression leads to plant hypertrophy in mesophyll cells, probably mainly mediated by UPA20 (PubMed:17962565). In resistant plants induces the h
   6415..7131    +  CDS            mTurquoise2: mTurquoise2 is a basic (constitutively fluorescent) cyan fluorescent protein published in 2012, derived from Aequorea victoria. It is reported to be a rapidly-maturing monomer with very low acid sensitivity.
   7142..7191    +  CDS            SET1 (fragment): solubility-enhancement tag derived from T7 phage gene 10B
   7199..7246    +  terminator     T7 terminator: transcription terminator for bacteriophage T7 RNA polymerase
   7269..7373    -  CDS            TcR (fragment): tetracycline efflux protein; tet; confers resistance to tetracycline
   7421..7449    -  promoter       tet promoter: E. coli promoter for tetracycline efflux protein gene
