[The description below was written by a language model from this plasmid's Addgene catalogue record and pLannotate feature annotations shown in this document.]
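Description:
pET-tTALE-mTurquoise2-15b is a bacterial expression plasmid built on the Novagen pET-15b backbone, designed to produce a fusion of a truncated TALE DNA-binding domain with the cyan fluorescent protein mTurquoise2 in E. coli. It replicates from a ColE1/pMB1-type origin accompanied by the pBR322 bom region and the rop gene, which moderates copy number, and is selected with ampicillin through the bla beta-lactamase gene under its own promoter. The tetracycline-resistance fragments and tet promoter in the annotation are non-functional remnants of the pBR322 ancestry of the backbone. The catalogue lists a total size equal to the insert size (1776 bp), which appears to be an entry error, since the sequenced record is 7,458 nt, consistent with backbone plus insert.

The insert, described as a 7-mer tTALE-mTurquoise2, was cloned between the NdeI and BamHI sites downstream of a T7 promoter with an adjacent lac operator and the T7 gene 10 ribosome binding site, and is followed by the T7 terminator. The plasmid-borne lacI gene supplies repressor, so expression depends on a host providing T7 RNA polymerase and is inducible with IPTG. Upstream of the coding region, the annotation detects a short tag fragment that probably corresponds to the pET-15b His tag, followed by a thrombin cleavage site, which would allow affinity purification and tag removal. The TALE portion is annotated by homology to the Xanthomonas effector AvrBs3, though only part of the region before mTurquoise2 is labelled. The short "SET1" hit after the reporter is probably backbone sequence rather than a deliberate tag. According to the associated publication, the purified protein belongs to a series of fluorescent protein-based DNA staining reagents.
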