Addgene plasmid #206871: pET-tTALE-mTurquoise2-15b
Purpose: Express tTALE-mTurquoise2
Depositing lab: Kyubong Jo. Depositing organization: Sogang University. Publication: 21 Fluorescent Protein-Based DNA Staining Dyes. Kim YT, Oh H, Seo MJ, Lee DH, Shin J, Bong S, Heo S, Hapsari ND, Jo K. Molecules. 2022 Aug 17;27(16):5248. doi: 10.3390/molecules27165248. PubMed 36014487.
Backbone
  Vector backbone: pET-15b
  Backbone manufacturer: Novagen
  Backbone size w/o insert (bp): 5625
  Total vector size (bp): 1776
  Vector type: Bacterial Expression
Growth in bacteria
  Bacterial resistance: Ampicillin, 100 μg/mL
  Growth temperature: 37°C
  Growth strain: DH5alpha
  Copy number: Unknown
Gene/Insert
  Gene/Insert name: 7-mer tTALE-mTurquoise2
  Insert size (bp): 1776
  Promoter: T7 promoter
  Cloning method: Restriction Enzyme; 5′ cloning site NdeI (unknown if destroyed); 3′ cloning site BamHI (unknown if destroyed)
  Sequencing primers: 5′ T7 promoter; 3′ T7 terminator
Terms and licenses: Academic/Nonprofit Terms; Industry Terms: Not Available to Industry
How to cite: pET-tTALE-mTurquoise2-15b was a gift from Kyubong Jo (Addgene plasmid # 206871 ; http://n2t.net/addgene:206871 ; RRID:Addgene_206871)
